Addgene plasmid #165582: pAM2314-RbcS-mNG
Purpose: Cyanobacterial carboxysome reporter with mNeonGreen driven by native rbcS promoter
Depositing lab: Daniel Ducat. Depositing organization: Michigan State University. Publication: Orthogonal Degron System for Controlled Protein Degradation in Cyanobacteria. Sakkos JK, Hernandez-Ortiz S, Osteryoung KW, Ducat DC. ACS Synth Biol. 2021 Jul 16;10(7):1667-1681. doi: 10.1021/acssynbio.1c00035. Epub 2021 Jul 7. PubMed 34232633.
Backbone
  Vector backbone: pAM2314
  Vector type: Bacterial Expression
Growth in bacteria
  Bacterial resistance: Chloramphenicol, 25 μg/mL
  Growth temperature: 37°C
  Growth strain: DH5alpha
  Copy number: High Copy
Gene/Insert
  Gene/Insert name: mNeonGreen
  Insert size (bp): 1148
  Promoter: Prbcs
  Cloning method: Gibson Cloning
  Sequencing primers: 5′ GCTTGCCTTCCTATGGTTCGG; 3′ CCTGTGCAGCAGGAGCGG
Terms and licenses: Academic/Nonprofit Terms; Industry Terms: Not Available to Industry
How to cite: pAM2314-RbcS-mNG was a gift from Daniel Ducat (Addgene plasmid # 165582 ; http://n2t.net/addgene:165582 ; RRID:Addgene_165582)
