[The description below was written by a language model from this plasmid's Addgene catalogue record and pLannotate feature annotations shown in this document.]
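Description:
pAM2314-RbcS-mNG is a bacterial expression plasmid built on the pAM2314 backbone and designed as a fluorescent carboxysome reporter for cyanobacteria. It is propagated in E. coli as a high-copy plasmid through a ColE1/pMB1-type origin, with the pBR322 bom (basis of mobility) region and a short remnant of rop alongside it. Selection is by chloramphenicol, conferred by a cat gene under its own cat promoter. The annotation also detects a partial β-lactamase coding fragment, but the catalogue lists only chloramphenicol resistance, so this appears to be a non-selectable remnant.

The payload consists of the cbbS/rbcS coding sequence from Synechococcus elongatus PCC 7942, which encodes the small subunit of Rubisco, followed after a short gap by the mNeonGreen coding sequence on the same strand. This layout is consistent with an RbcS–mNeonGreen fusion joined by a short linker, although the record does not explicitly say the two are in frame. Expression is attributed to the native rbcS promoter (Prbcs), which is listed in the catalogue but not annotated as a separate feature. Because Rubisco is packaged inside carboxysomes, tagging its small subunit with this bright, rapidly maturing monomeric green/yellow fluorescent protein allows the compartments to be visualised in living cells.

The automated annotation also flags a nucleoside diphosphate kinase-like open reading frame matched to a Dictyostelium protein. This hit may reflect homologous cyanobacterial flanking sequence in the backbone, but the record does not explain it, nor does it state how the cassette is maintained or integrated in the cyanobacterial host. The associated work concerns a degron system for controlled protein degradation in cyanobacteria, where such a reporter would serve to monitor carboxysomes.
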