Features (pLannotate 1.2.2; 10 found; start..end, strand, type, name):
      1..553     +  CDS            bla(M) (fragment): β-lactamase lacking the signal sequence; bla(M); allows cytosolic expression of β-lactamase
    725..1313    +  rep_origin     ori: high-copy-number ColE1/pMB1/pBR322/pUC origin of replication
   1499..1639    -  misc_feature   bom: basis of mobility region from pBR322
   1741..1780    -  CDS            rop (fragment): Rop protein, which maintains plasmids at low copy number; rop
   1936..2379    -  CDS            ndkC-1: NDKC_DICDI - Also known as gip17, ndkB. Experimental evidence at protein level: Swiss-Prot protein existence level 1. Major role in the synthesis of nucleoside triphosphates other than ATP. From Dictyostelium discoideum (Slime mold).
   2687..3343    -  CDS            cat: CAT_ECOLX - Experimental evidence at protein level: Swiss-Prot protein existence level 1. This enzyme is an effector of chloramphenicol resistance in bacteria. From Escherichia coli. This protein is used as a marker in many commonly used cloning vectors, such as pACYC184.
   3344..3445    -  promoter       cat promoter: promoter of the E. coli cat gene encoding chloramphenicol acetyltransferase
   3536..3868    +  CDS            cbbS (sequence withheld): RBS_SYNE7 - Also known as rbcS From Synechococcus elongatus (strain PCC 7942 / FACHB-805) (Anacystis nidulans R2).
   3887..4594    +  CDS            mNeonGreen: mNeonGreen is a basic (constitutively fluorescent) green/yellow fluorescent protein published in 2013, derived from Branchiostoma lanceolatum. It is reported to be a very rapidly-maturing monomer with moderate acid sensitivity.
   4596..4623    -  misc_feature   MCS (fragment): pUC18/19 multiple cloning site
>Addgene plasmid #165582 | pAM2314-RbcS-mNG | addgene full sequence | sequence record 377600 | Addgene NGS Result
ACTCACCAGTCACAGAAAAGCATCTTACGGATGGCATGACAGTAAGAGAATTATGCAGTGCTGCCATAAC
CATGAGTGATAACACTGCGGCCAACTTACTTCTGACAACGATCGGAGGACCGAAGGAGCTAACCGCTTTT
TTGCACAACATGGGGGATCATGTAACTCGCCTTGATCGTTGGGAACCGGAGCTGAATGAAGCCATACCAA
ACGACGAGCGTGACACCACGATGCCTGCAGCAATGGCAACAACGTTGCGCAAACTATTAACTGGCGAACT
ACTTACTCTAGCTTCCCGGCAACAATTAATAGACTGGATGGAGGCGGATAAAGTTGCAGGACCACTTCTG
CGCTCGGCCCTTCCGGCTGGCTGGTTTATTGCTGATAAATCTGGAGCCGGTGAGCGTGGGTCTCGCGGTA
TCATTGCAGCACTGGGGCCAGATGGTAAGCCCTCCCGTATCGTAGTTATCTACACGACGGGGAGTCAGGC
AACTATGGATGAACGAAATAGACAGATCGCTGAGATAGGTGCCTCACTGATTAAGCATTGGTAACTGTCA
GACCAAGTTTACTCATATATACTTTAGATTGATTTAAAACTTCATTTTTAATTTAAAAGGATCTAGGTGA
AGATCCTTTTTGATAATCTCATGACCAAAATCCCTTAACGTGAGTTTTCGTTCCACTGAGCGTCAGACCC
CGTAGAAAAGATCAAAGGATCTTCTTGAGATCCTTTTTTTCTGCGCGTAATCTGCTGCTTGCAAACAAAA
AAACCACCGCTACCAGCGGTGGTTTGTTTGCCGGATCAAGAGCTACCAACTCTTTTTCCGAAGGTAACTG
GCTTCAGCAGAGCGCAGATACCAAATACTGTCCTTCTAGTGTAGCCGTAGTTAGGCCACCACTTCAAGAA
CTCTGTAGCACCGCCTACATACCTCGCTCTGCTAATCCTGTTACCAGTGGCTGCTGCCAGTGGCGATAAG
TCGTGTCTTACCGGGTTGGACTCAAGACGATAGTTACCGGATAAGGCGCAGCGGTCGGGCTGAACGGGGG
GTTCGTGCACACAGCCCAGCTTGGAGCGAACGACCTACACCGAACTGAGATACCTACAGCGTGAGCTATG
AGAAAGCGCCACGCTTCCCGAAGGGAGAAAGGCGGACAGGTATCCGGTAAGCGGCAGGGTCGGAACAGGA
GAGCGCACGAGGGAGCTTCCAGGGGGAAACGCCTGGTATCTTTATAGTCCTGTCGGGTTTCGCCACCTCT
GACTTGAGCGTCGATTTTTGTGATGCTCGTCAGGGGGGCGGAGCCTATGGAAAAACGCCAGCAACGCGGC
CTTTTTACGGTTCCTGGCCTTTTGCTGGCCTTTTGCTCACATGTTCTTTCCTGCGTTATCCCCTGATTCT
GTGGATAACCGTATTACCGCCTTTGAGTGAGCTGATACCGCTCGCCGCAGCCGAACGACCGAGCGCAGCG
AGTCAGTGAGCGAGGAAGCGGAAGAGCGCCTGATGCGGTATTTTCTCCTTACGCATCTGTGCGGTATTTC
ACACCGCATATGGTGCACTCTCAGTACAATCTGCTCTGATGCCGCATAGTTAAGCCAGTATACACTCCGC
TATCGCTACGTGACTGGGTCATGGCTGCGCCCCGACACCCGCCAACACCCGCTGACGCGCCCTGACGGGC
TTGTCTGCTCCCGGCATCCGCTTACAGACAAGCTGTGACCGTCTCCGGGAGCTGCATGTGTCAGAGGTTT
TCACCGTCATCACCGAAACGCGCGAGGCAGGATCGATCCGGCAGCCGGCGGAGCGCTGCTTTCTTGGCAA
GCGGTCGCCAGCCCCAACGCCAGGGCTGCCAGCCCGAAACAGCGGGGCAAGGCAGCTTGGAAGGGCGATC
GCAGCACGGGCATGGCAATGTCTCTCTGAAGGAATGCAGACCTTATTCGTACAGCCAGGGTTGAATCGTG
GGGGTCCAATCACTTAGCTCTGCTGGGCTAAACCAGAGAGCAATTTCCTGTTGTGCTGTTTCGATTGCAT
CCGAGCCATGGATGATGTTGCGGCCAATATTGACACCAAAATCACCACGGATGGTGCCCGGTTCTGCCGT
CAGCGGATTGGTAGCGCCGATCAACTTGCGAGCAGCCGCCACAACGCCTTCGCCTTCCAAGACGATCGCC
ACGATCGGCCCAGAGGTGATGAACTCGACGAGGCCATTGAAGAAGGGGCGCTCGCGGTGGACAGCATAGT
GCTGTTCGGCCAGCTCGCGACTGGGCTTCAGCTGCTTTAGGCCCACCAGTTTGAAGCCTTTTTGCTCAAA
GCGGCCGATGATCGTACCGACCAAACCCCGCTGAACGCCATCGGGCTTGATGGCAATAAATGTGCGTTCC
ACAGACATCTAGATAGTCCTCAAGACGAGGCAAGCATTGAGCTTGCCTTCCTATGGTTCGGGATCACTGG
GATTCTTGACAAGCGATCGCGGTCACATCGCTATCTCTTAGGACTTCGCAGCGGGCGAGTCGGATTGACC
CGGTAGGGATTTCGCCAGATCAATGCCCGTGGTTTGTTTCAGCTTCTCCAGCAAGCTAGCGATTTGGGTA
GCGCTGCCTTCCCCTTCGCCAATCACAGTGATCGACTCCACGTCGATATCTGGCACGGTGCCTGAAAGCG
TGACGAGCAGGGACTCGAAGCTTTTACGCCCCGCCCTGCCACTCATCGCAGTACTGTTGTAATTCATTAA
GCATTCTGCCGACATGGAAGCCATCACAGACGGCATGATGAACCTGAATCGCCAGCGGCATCAGCACCTT
GTCGCCTTGCGTATAATATTTGCCCATAGTGAAAACGGGGGCGAAGAAGTTGTCCATATTGGCCACGTTT
AAATCAAAACTGGTGAAACTCACCCAGGGATTGGCTGAGACGAAAAACATATTCTCAATAAACCCTTTAG
GGAAATAGGCCAGGTTTTCACCGTAACACGCCACATCTTGCGAATATATGTGTAGAAACTGCCGGAAATC
GTCGTGGTATTCACTCCAGAGCGATGAAAACGTTTCAGTTTGCTCATGGAAAACGGTGTAACAAGGGTGA
ACACTATCCCATATCACCAGCTCACCGTCTTTCATTGCCATACGGAACTCCGGATGAGCATTCATCAGGC
GGGCAAGAATGTGAATAAAGGCCGGATAAAACTTGTGCTTATTTTTCTTTACGGTCTTTAAAAAGGCCGT
AATATCCAGCTGAACGGTCTGGTTATAGGTACATTGAGCAACTGACTGAAATGCCTCAAAATGTTCTTTA
CGATGCCATTGGGATATATCAACGGTGGTATATCCAGTGATTTTTTTCTCCATTTTAGCTTCCTTAGCTC
CTGAAAATCTCGATAACTCAAAAAATACGCCCGGTAGTGATCTTATTTCATTATGGTGAAAGTTGGAACC
TCTTACGTGCCGATCGGAGCCTCTGACTATCGCTGGGGGAGTGAGCGTTGCTGCGTAAAGCTTTCTCCCC
AGCCTTTCGACTTAACCTTTCAGGATTTCTGAATC
[333 nt withheld, positions 3536-3868]
GGAAGTGGCAGCGGTAGTATGGTCAGCAAAGGTGAAGAAGACAATATGGCGAGCCTGCCGGCGACGCATG
AACTGCACATTTTCGGTAGCATCAACGGTGTGGACTTCGATATGGTTGGCCAGGGTACCGGCAACCCGAA
TGACGGTTATGAAGAACTGAATCTGAAAAGTACGAAGGGCGATCTGCAATTTTCCCCGTGGATTCTGGTC
CCGCATATCGGTTACGGCTTCCACCAGTACCTGCCGTATCCGGATGGTATGAGCCCGTTTCAAGCGGCCA
TGGTGGACGGTTCTGGCTATCAGGTTCATCGTACCATGCAATTCGAAGATGGCGCGAGTCTGACCGTGAA
CTATCGCTACACGTATGAAGGTTCACACATTAAAGGCGAAGCGCAGGTCAAAGGTACCGGTTTTCCGGCG
GATGGTCCGGTGATGACCAACTCACTGACGGCAGCTGATTGGTGCCGTTCGAAAAAGACCTATCCGAATG
ACAAAACCATTATCAGCACGTTTAAGTGGTCTTACACCACGGGTAACGGCAAACGTTATCGCAGCACCGC
ACGTACCACGTACACGTTCGCTAAACCGATGGCGGCCAACTACCTGAAAAATCAGCCGATGTATGTTTTT
CGCAAAACCGAACTGAAACATTCCAAGACGGAACTGAACTTCAAGGAATGGCAAAAGGCGTTTACGGATG
TGATGGGTATGGACGAACTGTACAAGTGAGGATCCCCGGGTACCGAGCTCGAATTTCGAGCTTCTGGAGC
AGGAAGATGTCGCGGGCATTAGCACCAGCGGTCTGCCAAGCCTCCGCCAGCCGTTGGGTCCCTTCCGCTT
GAGCTTTTCCATCTTCGACGATACGGGCGGCGGCCCCCCGCGCTTCCGCGATCGCCCGTTTACAAGCTGC
CTCAGCTGGGGCGATCACATCGGCTTGAAGTTGCTGCTGCACCTGTTTGATCCGCTCCTGCTGCACAGGG
AGTTCTGCTTGGCTACGAGCGACTTCGGTAGCAATGTCCGCTTCAGCTTCGGCCACCACCGCTTCGCGCC
GCGTCAACGCATCCTGAATCCGGCGCTCGGCCTCGGCTTGGGCGATCGCTACATCGCGATCGATCCGACG
CAGGGCCGTGATCTTGTCATTTTCGGCCGTTTGGATCGCAGAGGCAGCCTGGGCATCGGCTTCAGCAATT
CGGGCATCTCGCTGCAGATCAGCCCGCTGCTTGCGTCCACTAGCCGAGAGATAACCGACCTCATCGGAAA
TGTTCTGGACTTGCAGCGTATCGAGGACTAGACCCAGCTGCTCAAGGTCATCCTCCGCCTCTTCCAGCAG
ACTTTTGGCAAAGGCAATTTTGTCCTCGTTGATCTGCTCCGGCGTGAGGCTGGCTAAAACACCACGCAAG
TTGCCTTCGAGGGTCTCCTTGGCAATTTGCTCGATTTCCTTACGGTTTTTGCCAAGCAGCCGCTCGATCG
CGTTGTGGATGGTCGGTTCTTCCCCAGCAATCTTGATATTGGCAACGCCTTCAACAGTCAGGGGAATGCC
GCCCTTGGAGAAGGCATTGGAAACGCGCAACTCAATGATCATGTTGGTCAGATCCATGCGGAGCGCTTTT
TCCAGCAGAGGTACCCGCAGGCTGCTGCCGCCCTTGACCAAGCGATAGCCAACTCGGCGGCCATCACTAC
TGCGGCGACTACTGCCAGCAAAGATCAAAATTTCACTGGGTTGGCAGATGTAGTAGAGATTGCGCAGGAC
TAAGCTGCCAGCCCCGGCG
